>Addgene plasmid #178391 | pOME0020R | addgene full sequence | sequence record 351331 | Addgene NGS Result
ATGGGCGGCGCATGAGAGAAGCCCAGACCAATTACCTACCCAAAATGGAGAAAGTTCACGTTGACATCGA
GGAAGACAGCCCATTCCTCAGAGCTTTGCAGCGGAGCTTCCCGCAGTTTGAGGTAGAAGCCAAGCAGGTC
ACTGATAATGACCATGCTAATGCCAGAGCGTTTTCGCATCTGGCTTCAAAACTGATCGAAACGGAGGTGG
ACCCATCCGACACGATCCTTGACATTGGAAGTGCGCCCGCCCGCAGAATGTATTCTAAGCACAAGTATCA
TTGTATCTGTCCGATGAGATGTGCGGAAGATCCGGACAGATTGTATAAGTATGCAACTAAGCTGAAGAAA
AACTGTAAGGAAATAACTGATAAGGAATTGGACAAGAAAATGAAGGAGCTCGCCGCCGTCATGAGCGACC
CTGACCTGGAAACTGAGACTATGTGCCTCCACGACGACGAGTCGTGTCGCTACGAAGGGCAAGTCGCTGT
TTACCAGGATGTATACGCGGTTGACGGACCGACAAGTCTCTATCACCAAGCCAATAAGGGAGTTAGAGTC
GCCTACTGGATAGGCTTTGACACCACCCCTTTTATGTTTAAGAACTTGGCTGGAGCATATCCATCATACT
CTACCAACTGGGCCGACGAAACCGTGTTAACGGCTCGTAACATAGGCCTATGCAGCTCTGACGTTATGGA
GCGGTCACGTAGAGGGATGTCCATTCTTAGAAAGAAGTATTTGAAACCATCCAACAATGTTCTATTCTCT
GTTGGCTCGACCATCTACCACGAGAAGAGGGACTTACTGAGGAGCTGGCACCTGCCGTCTGTATTTCACT
TACGTGGCAAGCAAAATTACACATGTCGGTGTGAGACTATAGTTAGTTGCGACGGGTACGTCGTTAAAAG
AATAGCTATCAGTCCAGGCCTGTATGGGAAGCCTTCAGGCTATGCTGCTACGATGCACCGCGAGGGATTC
TTGTGCTGCAAAGTGACAGACACATTGAACGGGGAGAGGGTCTCTTTTCCCGTGTGCACGTATGTGCCAG
CTACATTGTGTGACCAAATGACTGGCATACTGGCAACAGATGTCAGTGCGGACGACGCGCAAAAACTGCT
GGTTGGGCTCAACCAGCGTATAGTCGTCAACGGTCGCACCCAGAGAAACACCAATACCATGAAAAATTAC
CTTTTGCCCGTAGTGGCCCAGGCATTTGCTAGGTGGGCAAAGGAATATAAGGAAGATCAAGAAGATGAAA
GGCCACTAGGACTACGAGATAGACAGTTAGTCATGGGGTGTTGTTGGGCTTTTAGAAGGCACAAGATAAC
ATCTATTTATAAGCGCCCGGATACCCAAACCATCATCAAAGTGAACAGCGATTTCCACTCATTCGTGCTG
CCCAGGATAGGCAGTAACACATTGGAGATCGGGCTGAGAACAAGAATCAGGAAAATGTTAGAGGAGCACA
AGGAGCCGTCACCTCTCATTACCGCCGAGGACGTACAAGAAGCTAAGTGCGCAGCCGATGAGGCTAAGGA
GGTGCGTGAAGCCGAGGAGTTGCGCGCAGCTCTACCACCTTTGGCAGCTGATGTTGAGGAGCCCACTCTG
GAAGCCGATGTCGACTTGATGTTACAAGAGGCTGGGGCCGGCTCAGTGGAGACACCTCGTGGCTTGATAA
AGGTTACCAGCTACGCTGGCGAGGACAAGATCGGCTCTTACGCTGTGCTTTCTCCGCAGGCTGTACTCAA
GAGTGAAAAATTATCTTGCATCCACCCTCTCGCTGAACAAGTCATAGTGATAACACACTCTGGCCGAAAA
GGGCGTTATGCCGTGGAACCATACCATGGTAAAGTAGTGGTGCCAGAGGGACATGCAATACCCGTCCAGG
ACTTTCAAGCTCTGAGTGAAAGTGCCACCATTGTGTACAACGAACGTGAGTTCGTAAACAGGTACCTGCA
CCATATTGCCACACATGGAGGAGCGCTGAACACTGATGAAGAATATTACAAAACTGTCAAGCCCAGCGAG
CACGACGGCGAATACCTGTACGACATCGACAGGAAACAGTGCGTCAAGAAAGAACTAGTCACTGGGCTAG
GGCTCACAGGCGAGCTGGTGGATCCTCCCTTCCATGAATTCGCCTACGAGAGTCTGAGAACACGACCAGC
CGCTCCTTACCAAGTACCAACCATAGGGGTGTATGGCGTGCCAGGATCAGGCAAGTCTGGCATCATTAAA
AGCGCAGTCACCAAAAAAGATCTAGTGGTGAGCGCCAAGAAAGAAAACTGTGCAGAAATTATAAGGGACG
TCAAGAAAATGAAAGGGCTGGACGTCAATGCCAGAACTGTGGACTCAGTGCTCTTGAATGGATGCAAACA
CCCCGTAGAGACCCTGTATATTGACGAAGCTTTTGCTTGTCATGCAGGTACTCTCAGAGCGCTCATAGCC
ATTATAAGACCTAAAAAGGCAGTGCTCTGCGGGGATCCCAAACAGTGCGGTTTTTTTAACATGATGTGCC
TGAAAGTGCATTTTAACCACGAGATTTGCACACAAGTCTTCCACAAAAGCATCTCTCGCCGTTGCACTAA
ATCTGTGACTTCGGTCGTCTCAACCTTGTTTTACGACAAAAAAATGAGAACGACGAATCCGAAAGAGACT
AAGATTGTGATTGACACTACCGGCAGTACCAAACCTAAGCAGGACGATCTCATTCTCACTTGTTTCAGAG
GGTGGGTGAAGCAGTTGCAAATAGATTACAAAGGCAACGAAATAATGACGGCAGCTGCCTCTCAAGGGCT
GACCCGTAAAGGTGTGTATGCCGTTCGGTACAAGGTGAATGAAAATCCTCTGTACGCACCCACCTCAGAA
CATGTGAACGTCCTACTGACCCGCACGGAGGACCGCATCGTGTGGAAAACACTAGCCGGCGACCCATGGA
TAAAAACACTGACTGCCAAGTACCCTGGGAATTTCACTGCCACGATAGAGGAGTGGCAAGCAGAGCATGA
TGCCATCATGAGGCACATCTTGGAGAGACCGGACCCTACCGACGTCTTCCAGAATAAGGCAAACGTGTGT
TGGGCCAAGGCTTTAGTGCCGGTGCTGAAGACCGCTGGCATAGACATGACCACTGAACAATGGAACACTG
TGGATTATTTTGAAACGGACAAAGCTCACTCAGCAGAGATAGTATTGAACCAACTATGCGTGAGGTTCTT
TGGACTCGATCTGGACTCCGGTCTATTTTCTGCACCCACTGTTCCGTTATCCATTAGGAATAATCACTGG
GATAACTCCCCGTCGCCTAACATGTACGGGCTGAATAAAGAAGTGGTCCGTCAGCTCTCTCGCAGGTACC
CACAACTGCCTCGGGCAGTTGCCACTGGAAGAGTCTATGACATGAACACTGGTACACTGCGCAATTATGA
TCCGCGCATAAACCTAGTACCTGTAAACAGAAGACTGCCTCATGCTTTAGTCCTCCACCATAATGAACAC
CCACAGAGTGACTTTTCTTCATTCGTCAGCAAATTGAAGGGCAGAACTGTCCTGGTGGTCGGGGAAAAGT
TGTCCGTCCCAGGCAAAATGGTTGACTGGTTGTCAGACCGGCCTGAGGCTACCTTCAGAGCTCGGCTGGA
TTTAGGCATCCCAGGTGATGTGCCCAAATATGACATAATATTTGTTAATGTGAGGACCCCATATAAATAC
CATCACTATCAGCAGTGTGAAGACCATGCCATTAAGCTTAGCATGTTGACCAAGAAAGCTTGTCTGCATC
TGAATCCCGGCGGAACCTGTGTCAGCATAGGTTATGGTTACGCTGACAGGGCCAGCGAAAGCATCATTGG
TGCTATAGCGCGGCAGTTCAAGTTTTCCCGGGTATGCAAACCGAAATCCTCACTTGAAGAGACGGAAGTT
CTGTTTGTATTCATTGGGTACGATCGCAAGGCCCGTACGCACAATCCTTACAAGCTTTCATCAACCTTGA
CCAACATTTATACAGGTTCCAGACTCCACGAAGCCGGATGTGCACCCTCATATCATGTGGTGCGAGGGGA
TATTGCCACGGCCACCGAAGGAGTGATTATAAATGCTGCTAACAGCAAAGGACAACCTGGCGGAGGGGTG
TGCGGAGCGCTGTATAAGAAGTTCCCGGAAAGCTTCGATTTACAGCCGATCGAAGTAGGAAAAGCGCGAC
TGGTCAAAGGTGCAGCTAAACATATCATTCATGCCGTAGGACCAAACTTCAACAAAGTTTCGGAGGTTGA
AGGTGACAAACAGTTGGCAGAGGCTTATGAGTCCATCGCTAAGATTGTCAACGATAACAATTACAAGTCA
GTAGCGATTCCACTGTTGTCCACCGGCATCTTTTCCGGGAACAAAGATCGACTAACCCAATCATTGAACC
ATTTGCTGACAGCTTTAGACACCACTGATGCAGATGTAGCCATATACTGCAGGGACAAGAAATGGGAAAT
GACTCTCAAGGAAGCAGTGGCTAGGAGAGAAGCAGTGGAGGAGATATGCATATCCGACGACTCTTCAGTG
ACAGAACCTGATGCAGAGCTGGTGAGGGTGCATCCGAAGAGTTCTTTGGCTGGAAGGAAGGGCTACAGCA
CAAGCGATGGCAAAACTTTCTCATATTTGGAAGGGACCAAGTTTCACCAGGCGGCCAAGGATATAGCAGA
AATTAATGCCATGTGGCCCGTTGCAACGGAGGCCAATGAGCAGGTATGCATGTATATCCTCGGAGAAAGC
ATGAGCAGTATTAGGTCGAAATGCCCCGTCGAAGAGTCGGAAGCCTCCACACCACCTAGCACGCTGCCTT
GCTTGTGCATCCATGCCATGACTCCAGAAAGAGTACAGCGCCTAAAAGCCTCACGTCCAGAACAAATTAC
TGTGTGCTCATCCTTTCCATTGCCGAAGTATAGAATCACTGGTGTGCAGAAGATCCAATGCTCCCAGCCT
ATATTGTTCTCACCGAAAGTGCCTGCGTATATTCATCCAAGGAAGTATCTCGTGGAAACACCACCGGTAG
ACGAGACTCCGGAGCCATCGGCAGAGAACCAATCCACAGAGGGGACACCTGAACAACCACCACTTATAAC
CGAGGATGAGACCAGGACTAGAACGCCTGAGCCGATCATCATCGAAGAGGAAGAAGAGGATAGCATAAGT
TTGCTGTCAGATGGCCCGACCCACCAGGTGCTGCAAGTCGAGGCAGACATTCACGGGCCGCCCTCTGTAT
CTAGCTCATCCTGGTCCATTCCTCATGCATCCGACTTTGATGTGGACAGTTTATCCATACTTGACACCCT
GGAGGGAGCTAGCGTGACCAGCGGGGCAACGTCAGCCGAGACTAACTCTTACTTCGCAAAGAGTATGGAG
TTTCTGGCGCGACCGGTGCCTGCGCCTCGAACAGTATTCAGGAACCCTCCACATCCCGCTCCGCGCACAA
GAACACCGTCACTTGCACCCAGCAGGGCCTGCTCGAGAACCAGCCTAGTTTCCACCCCGCCAGGCGTGAA
TAGGGTGATCACTAGAGAGGAGCTCGAGGCGCTTACCCCGTCACGCACTCCTAGCAGGTCGGTCTCGAGA
ACCAGCCTGGTCTCCAACCCGCCAGGCGTAAATAGGGTGATTACAAGAGAGGAGTTTGAGGCGTTCGTAG
CACAACAACAATGACGGTTTGATGCGGGTGCATACATCTTTTCCTCCGACACCGGTCAAGGGCATTTACA
ACAAAAATCAGTAAGGCAAACGGTGCTATCCGAAGTGGTGTTGGAGAGGACCGAATTGGAGATTTCGTAT
GCCCCGCGCCTCGACCAAGAAAAAGAAGAATTACTACGCAAGAAATTACAGTTAAATCCCACACCTGCTA
ACAGAAGCAGATACCAGTCCAGGAAGGTGGAGAACATGAAAGCCATAACAGCTAGACGTATTCTGCAAGG
CCTAGGGCATTATTTGAAGGCAGAAGGAAAAGTGGAGTGCTACCGAACCCTGCATCCTGTTCCTTTGTAT
TCATCTAGTGTGAACCGTGCCTTCTCAAGCCCCAAGGTCGCAGTGGAAGCCTGTAACGCCATGTTGAAAG
AGAACTTTCCGACTGTGGCTTCTTACTGTATTATTCCAGAGTACGATGCCTATTTGGACATGGTTGACGG
AGCTTCATGCTGCTTAGACACTGCCAGTTTTTGCCCTGCAAAGCTGCGCAGCTTTCCAAAGAAACACTCC
TATTTGGAACCCACAATACGATCGGCAGTGCCTTCAGCGATCCAGAACACGCTCCAGAACGTCCTGGCAG
CTGCCACAAAAAGAAATTGCAATGTCACGCAAATGAGAGAATTGCCCGTATTGGATTCGGCGGCCTTTAA
TGTGGAATGCTTCAAGAAATATGCGTGTAATAATGAATATTGGGAAACGTTTAAAGAAAACCCCATCAGG
CTTACTGAAGAAAACGTGGTAAATTACATTACCAAATTAAAAGGACCAAAAGCTGCTGCTCTTTTTGCGA
AGACACATAATTTGAATATGTTGCAGGACATACCAATGGACAGGTTTGTAATGGACTTAAAGAGAGACGT
GAAAGTGACTCCAGGAACAAAACATACTGAAGAACGGCCCAAGGTACAGGTGATCCAGGCTGCCGATCCG
CTAGCAACAGCGTATCTGTGCGGAATCCACCGAGAGCTGGTTAGGAGATTAAATGCGGTCCTGCTTCCGA
ACATTCATACACTGTTTGATATGTCGGCTGAAGACTTTGACGCTATTATAGCCGAGCACTTCCAGCCTGG
GGATTGTGTTCTGGAAACTGACATCGCGTCGTTTGATAAAAGTGAGGACGACGCCATGGCTCTGACCGCG
TTAATGATTCTGGAAGACTTAGGTGTGGACGCAGAGCTGTTGACGCTGATTGAGGCGGCTTTCGGCGAAA
TTTCATCAATACATTTGCCCACTAAAACTAAATTTAAATTCGGAGCCATGATGAAATCTGGAATGTTCCT
CACACTGTTTGTGAACACAGTCATTAACATTGTAATCGCAAGCAGAGTGTTGAGAGAACGGCTAACCGGA
TCACCATGTGCAGCATTCATTGGAGATGACAATATCGTGAAAGGAGTCAAATCGGACAAATTAATGGCAG
ACAGGTGCGCCACCTGGTTGAATATGGAAGTCAAGATTATAGATGCTGTGGTGGGCGAGAAAGCGCCCTA
TTTCTGTGGAGGGTTTATTTTGTGTGACTCCGTGACCGGCACAGCGTGCCGTGTGGCAGACCCCCTAAAA
AGGCTGTTTAAGCTTGGCAAACCTCTGGCAGCAGACGATGAACATGATGATGACAGGAGAAGGGCATTGC
ATGAAGAGTCAACACGCTGGAACCGAGTGGGTATTCTTTCAGAGCTGTGCAAGGCAGTAGAATCAAGGTA
TGAAACCGTAGGAACTTCCATCATAGTTATGGCCATGACTACTCTAGCTAGCAGTGTTAAATCATTCAGC
TACCTGAGAGGGGCCCCTATAACTCTCTACGGCTAACCTGAATGGACTACGACATAGTCTAGTCCGCCAA
GACAAGTTTGTACAAAAAAGCAGGCTCTTTAAAGGAACCAATTCAGTCGACGGTACCGCCACCATGACAG
CGTCCACGGTGGCCCTGGCTTTATTTGTGGCCTCGATACTAGGTCACTGCTGGGTTACGGCCAACTCGAC
AGGTGTCGCATCATCTACAGAGCGTTCTAGTCCCAGTACGGCTGGGCTCAGCGCCAGGCCTTCGCCCGGT
CCCACATCAGTCACTACCCCAGGATTCTATGACGTTGCTTGTTCCGCGGATAGTTTTAGCCCCTCCCTTT
CTAGCTTTTCTAGCGTCTGGGCCTTGATTAACGCGTTACTAGTCGTCGTGGCCACATTTTTCTATCTGGT
ATATCTTTGTTTTTTCAAGTTTGTGGACGAGGTGGTCCACGCAGACTACAAAGACCATGACGGTGATTAT
AAAGATCATGATATCGATTACAAGGATGACGATGACAAGTAGTAACTCGAGGCGGCCGCACTCGAGATAT
CTAGACCCAGCTTTCTTGTACAAAGTGGTTTAATTAAGTAACGATACAGCAGCAATTGGCAAGCTGCTTA
CATAGAACTCGCGGCGATTGGCATGCCGCTTTAAAATTTTTATTTTATTTTTCTTTTCTTTTCCGAATCG
GATTTTGTTTTTAATATTTCAAAAAAAAAAAAAAAAAAAAAAAAAAAAAAAAAAAAAAAAAAAAAGGAAG
AGCGCGGCCGCCGAGCTCGAATTCGTAATCATGTCATAGCTGTTTCCTGTGTGAAATTGTTATCCGCTCA
CAATTCCACACAACATACGAGCCGGAAGCATAAAGTGTAAAGCCTGGGGTGCCTAATGAGTGAGCTAACT
CACATTAATTGCGTTGCGCTCACTGCCCGCTTTCCAGTCGGGAAACCTGTCGTGCCAGTCGAGGGGAATT
AATTCTTGAAGACGAAAGGGCCAGGTGGCACTTTTCGGGGAAATGTGCGCGGAACCCCTATTTGTTTATT
TTTCTAAATACATTCAAATATGTATCCGCTCATGAGACAATAACCCTGATAAATGCTTCAATAATATTGA
AAAAGGAAGAGTATGAGTATTCAACATTTCCGTGTCGCCCTTATTCCCTTTTTTGCGGCATTTTGCCTTC
CTGTTTTTGCTCACCCAGAAACGCTGGTGAAAGTAAAAGATGCTGAAGATCAGTTGGGTGCACGAGTGGG
TTACATCGAACTGGATCTCAACAGCGGTAAGATCCTTGAGAGTTTTCGCCCCGAAGAACGTTTTCCAATG
ATGAGCACTTTTAAAGTTCTGCTATGTGGCGCGGTATTATCCCGTGTTGACGCCGGGCAAGAGCAACTCG
GTCGCCGCATACACTATTCTCAGAATGACTTGGTTGAGTACTCACCAGTCACAGAAAAGCATCTTACGGA
TGGCATGACAGTAAGAGAATTATGCAGTGCTGCCATAACCATGAGTGATAACACTGCGGCCAACTTACTT
CTGACAACGATCGGAGGACCGAAGGAGCTAACCGCTTTTTTGCACAACATGGGGGATCATGTAACTCGCC
TTGATCGTTGGGAACCGGAGCTGAATGAAGCCATACCAAACGACGAGCGTGACACCACGATGCCTGTAGC
AATGGCAACAACGTTGCGCAAACTATTAACTGGCGAACTACTTACTCTAGCTTCCCGGCAACAATTAATA
GACTGGATGGAGGCGGATAAAGTTGCAGGACCACTTCTGCGCTCGGCCCTTCCGGCTGGCTGGTTTATTG
CTGATAAATCTGGAGCCGGTGAGCGTGGGTCTCGCGGTATCATTGCAGCACTGGGGCCAGATGGTAAGCC
CTCCCGTATCGTAGTTATCTACACGACGGGGAGTCAGGCAACTATGGATGAACGAAATAGACAGATCGCT
GAGATAGGTGCCTCACTGATTAAGCATTGGTAACTGTCAGACCAAGTTTACTCATATATACTTTAGATTG
ATTTAAAACTTCATTTTTAATTTAAAAGGATCTAGGTGAAGATCCTTTTTGATAATCTCATGACCAAAAT
CCCTTAACGTGAGTTTTCGTTCCACTGAGCGTCAGACCCCGTAGAAAAGATCAAAGGATCTTCTTGAGAT
CCTTTTTTTCTGCGCGTAATCTGCTGCTTGCAAACAAAAAAACCACCGCTACCAGCGGTGGTTTGTTTGC
CGGATCAAGAGCTACCAACTCTTTTTCCGAAGGTAACTGGCTTCAGCAGAGCGCAGATACCAAATACTGT
CCTTCTAGTGTAGCCGTAGTTAGGCCACCACTTCAAGAACTCTGTAGCACCGCCTACATACCTCGCTCTG
CTAATCCTGTTACCAGTGGCTGCTGCCAGTGGCGATAAGTCGTGTCTTACCGGGTTGGACTCAAGACGAT
AGTTACCGGATAAGGCGCAGCGGTCGGGCTGAACGGGGGGTTCGTGCACACAGCCCAGCTTGGAGCGAAC
GACCTACACCAAACTGAGATACCTACAGCGTGAGCTATGAGAAAGCGCCACGCTTCCCGAAGGGAGAAAG
GCGGACAGGTATCCGGTAAGCGGCAGGGTCGGAACAGGAGAGCGCACGAGGGAGCTTCCAGGGGGAAACG
CCTGGTATCTTTATAGTCCTGTCGGGTTTCGCCACCTCTGACTTGAGCGTCGATTTTTGTGATGCTCGTC
AGGGGGGCGGAGCCTATGGAAAAACGCCAGCAACGCGCTGGCGAAAGGGGGATGTGCTGCAAGGCGATTA
AGTTGGGTAACGCCAGGGTTTTCCCAGTCACGACGTTGTAAAACGACGGCCAGTGCCAAGCTTGCATGCC
TGCAGGTCGACTCTAGAGGATCCCTAATACGACTCACTATAG
Features (pLannotate 1.2.2; 16 found; start..end, strand, type, name):
     45..7523    +  CDS            POLN_EEVVT: Experimental evidence at protein level: Swiss-Prot protein existence level 1. [RNA-directed RNA polymerase nsP4]: RNA dependent RNA polymerase (By similarity). Replicates genomic and antigenomic RNA by recognizing replications specific signals. The early replication complex formed by the polyproteins P123/P123' and nsP4 synthesizes minus-strand RNAs (By similarity). The late replication complex composed of fully processed nsP1-nsP4 is responsible for the production of genomic and subgenomic plus-strand RNAs (By similarity). From Venezuelan equine encephalitis virus (strain Trinidad donkey) (VE
   7562..7586    +  protein_bind   attB1: mutant version of attB; recombination site for the Gateway® BP reaction BP Clonase™
   7624..7953    +  CDS            gN: GN_HHV8P - Also known as ORF53. Experimental evidence at protein level: Swiss-Prot protein existence level 1. Envelope glycoprotein necessary for proper maturation of gM and modulation of its membrane fusion activity. Plays also a critical role in virion morphogenesis. From Human herpesvirus 8 type P (isolate GK18) (HHV-8) (Kaposi's sarcoma-associated herpesvirus).
   7954..8019    +  CDS            3xFLAG: three tandem FLAG® epitope tags, followed by an enterokinase cleavage site
   8055..8079    -  protein_bind   attB2: mutant version of attB; recombination site for the Gateway® BP reaction BP Clonase™
   8242..8258    +  promoter       ARG4 promoter (fragment): S. cerevisiae ARG4
   8317..8333    -  protein_bind   lac operator: The lac repressor binds to the lac operator to inhibit transcription in E. coli. This inhibition can be relieved by adding lactose or isopropyl-β-D-thiogalactopyranoside (IPTG). lac repressor encoded by lacI
   8341..8371    -  promoter       lac promoter: promoter for the E. coli lac operon
   8386..8407    -  protein_bind   CAP binding site: CAP binding activates transcription in the presence of cAMP. E. coli catabolite activator protein
   8420..8458    -  CDS            lacI (fragment): lac repressor; lacI; The lac repressor binds to the lac operator to inhibit transcription in E. coli. This inhibition can be relieved by adding lactose or isopropyl-β-D-thiogalactopyranoside (IPTG).
   8518..8622    +  promoter       AmpR promoter: bla
   8623..9483    +  CDS            AmpR: β-lactamase; bla; confers resistance to ampicillin, carbenicillin, and related antibiotics
   9654..10242   +  rep_origin     ori: high-copy-number ColE1/pMB1/pBR322/pUC origin of replication
  10257..10345   -  CDS            lacZα (fragment): LacZα fragment of β-galactosidase; lacZ fragment
  10348..10384   -  misc_feature   MCS (fragment): pUC18/19 multiple cloning site
  10385..10402   +  promoter       T7 promoter (fragment): promoter for bacteriophage T7 RNA polymerase
