[The description below was written by a language model from this plasmid's Addgene catalogue record and pLannotate feature annotations shown in this document.]
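Description:
pOME0020R is a Venezuelan equine encephalitis virus (VEE) replicon-type expression plasmid built on the pVR21 backbone and catalogued as a mammalian expression vector. It carries Kaposi's sarcoma-associated herpesvirus ORF 53 with a C-terminal 3xFLAG tag. It is propagated in E. coli as a high-copy plasmid through a ColE1/pUC-type origin and is selected with ampicillin via the bla (AmpR) gene and its own promoter. Remnants of pUC-style cloning sequence are also annotated (lac promoter and operator, CAP site, and lacZα, lacI and MCS fragments), but these appear to be backbone carry-over rather than functional parts of the payload.

Most of the annotated sequence is a roughly 7.5 kb open reading frame matching the VEE nonstructural polyprotein (nsP1–nsP4). This polyprotein encodes the viral RNA-dependent RNA polymerase complex that replicates genomic RNA and produces subgenomic plus-strand RNA. A T7 promoter fragment lies at the end of the circular record, immediately upstream of this region, which is consistent with transcription of the replicon RNA by T7 polymerase. The record does not describe the delivery route, and no subgenomic promoter is explicitly annotated. Downstream of the replicase, attB1 and attB2 sites flank the ORF 53 coding sequence, indicating it was introduced by Gateway recombination. ORF 53 encodes envelope glycoprotein N, which is needed for gM maturation and virion morphogenesis, and it is fused in frame to the 3xFLAG epitope for detection or immunoprecipitation.

The sequenced record is 10,402 nt, shorter than the 11,588 bp listed for the empty backbone. The record does not explain this discrepancy. The plasmid belongs to a viral ORFeome collection associated with screening genes of emerging viruses for modulators of p53 signalling.
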