Addgene plasmid #178391: pOME0020R
Purpose: Expresses KSHV ORF 53 tagged
Depositing lab: Dirk Dittmer. Depositing organization: University of North Carolina at Chapel Hill. Publication: Novel modulators of p53-signaling encoded by unknown genes of emerging viruses. Alzhanova D, Corcoran K, Bailey AG, Long K, Taft-Benz S, Graham RL, Broussard GS, Heise M, Neumann G, Halfmann P, Kawaoka Y, Baric RS, Damania B, Dittmer DP. PLoS Pathog. 2021 Jan 7;17(1):e1009033. doi: 10.1371/journal.ppat.1009033. eCollection 2021 Jan. PubMed 33411764.
Backbone
  Vector backbone: pVR21
  Backbone size w/o insert (bp): 11588
  Vector type: Mammalian Expression
Growth in bacteria
  Bacterial resistance: Ampicillin, 100 μg/mL
  Growth temperature: 37°C
  Growth strain: DH5alpha
  Copy number: High Copy
Gene/Insert
  Gene/Insert name: KSHV ORF 53
  Species: Kaposi's sarcoma-associated herpesvirus
  Insert size (bp): 434
  Tag / fusion protein: 3xFLAG (C terminal on insert)
  Cloning method: Unknown
  Sequencing primers: 5′ VeeDest F
Terms and licenses: Academic/Nonprofit Terms; Industry Terms: Not Available to Industry
Depositor comments: Sequences and further information can be found at https://www.med.unc.edu/orfeome/downloads/pome
How to cite: pOME0020R was a gift from Dirk Dittmer (Addgene plasmid # 178391 ; http://n2t.net/addgene:178391 ; RRID:Addgene_178391)
