>Addgene plasmid #178391 | pOME0020R | depositor partial sequence | sequence record 346443 | Insert
GTCGACGGTACCGCCACCATGACAGCGTCCACGGTGGCCCTGGCTTTATTTGTGGCCTCGATACTAGGTC
ACTGCTGGGTTACGGCCAACTCGACAGGTGTCGCATCATCTACAGAGCGTTCTAGTCCCAGTACGGCTGG
GCTCAGCGCCAGGCCTTCGCCCGGTCCCACATCAGTCACTACCCCAGGATTCTATGACGTTGCTTGTTCC
GCGGATAGTTTTAGCCCCTCCCTTTCTAGCTTTTCTAGCGTCTGGGCCTTGATTAACGCGTTACTAGTCG
TCGTGGCCACATTTTTCTATCTGGTATATCTTTGTTTTTTCAAGTTTGTGGACGAGGTGGTCCACGCAGA
CTACAAAGACCATGACGGTGATTATAAAGATCATGATATCGATTACAAGGATGACGATGACAAGTAGTAA
CTCGAGGCGGCCGC
