>Addgene plasmid #178391 | pOME0020R | depositor partial sequence | sequence record 346444 | Backbone
ATGGGCGGCGCATGAGAGAAGCCCAGACCAATTACCTACCCAAAATGGAGAAAGTTCACGTTGACATCGA
GGAAGACAGCCCATTCCTCAGAGCTTTGCAGCGGAGCTTCCCGCAGTTTGAGGTAGAAGCCAAGCAGGTC
ACTGATAATGACCATGCTAATGCCAGAGCGTTTTCGCATCTGGCTTCAAAACTGATCGAAACGGAGGTGG
ACCCATCCGACACGATCCTTGACATTGGAAGTGCGCCCGCCCGCAGAATGTATTCTAAGCACAAGTATCA
TTGTATCTGTCCGATGAGATGTGCGGAAGATCCGGACAGATTGTATAAGTATGCAACTAAGCTGAAGAAA
AACTGTAAGGAAATAACTGATAAGGAATTGGACAAGAAAATGAAGGAGCTCGCCGCCGTCATGAGCGACC
CTGACCTGGAAACTGAGACTATGTGCCTCCACGACGACGAGTCGTGTCGCTACGAAGGGCAAGTCGCTGT
TTACCAGGATGTATACGCGGTTGACGGACCGACAAGTCTCTATCACCAAGCCAATAAGGGAGTTAGAGTC
GCCTACTGGATAGGCTTTGACACCACCCCTTTTATGTTTAAGAACTTGGCTGGAGCATATCCATCATACT
CTACCAACTGGGCCGACGAAACCGTGTTAACGGCTCGTAACATAGGCCTATGCAGCTCTGACGTTATGGA
GCGGTCACGTAGAGGGATGTCCATTCTTAGAAAGAAGTATTTGAAACCATCCAACAATGTTCTATTCTCT
GTTGGCTCGACCATCTACCACGAGAAGAGGGACTTACTGAGGAGCTGGCACCTGCCGTCTGTATTTCACT
TACGTGGCAAGCAAAATTACACATGTCGGTGTGAGACTATAGTTAGTTGCGACGGGTACGTCGTTAAAAG
AATAGCTATCAGTCCAGGCCTGTATGGGAAGCCTTCAGGCTATGCTGCTACGATGCACCGCGAGGGATTC
TTGTGCTGCAAAGTGACAGACACATTGAACGGGGAGAGGGTCTCTTTTCCCGTGTGCACGTATGTGCCAG
CTACATTGTGTGACCAAATGACTGGCATACTGGCAACAGATGTCAGTGCGGACGACGCGCAAAAACTGCT
GGTTGGGCTCAACCAGCGTATAGTCGTCAACGGTCGCACCCAGAGAAACACCAATACCATGAAAAATTAC
CTTTTGCCCGTAGTGGCCCAGGCATTTGCTAGGTGGGCAAAGGAATATAAGGAAGATCAAGAAGATGAAA
GGCCACTAGGACTACGAGATAGACAGTTAGTCATGGGGTGTTGTTGGGCTTTTAGAAGGCACAAGATAAC
ATCTATTTATAAGCGCCCGGATACCCAAACCATCATCAAAGTGAACAGCGATTTCCACTCATTCGTGCTG
CCCAGGATAGGCAGTAACACATTGGAGATCGGGCTGAGAACAAGAATCAGGAAAATGTTAGAGGAGCACA
AGGAGCCGTCACCTCTCATTACCGCCGAGGACGTACAAGAAGCTAAGTGCGCAGCCGATGAGGCTAAGGA
GGTGCGTGAAGCCGAGGAGTTGCGCGCAGCTCTACCACCTTTGGCAGCTGATGTTGAGGAGCCCACTCTG
GAAGCCGATGTCGACTTGATGTTACAAGAGGCTGGGGCCGGCTCAGTGGAGACACCTCGTGGCTTGATAA
AGGTTACCAGCTACGCTGGCGAGGACAAGATCGGCTCTTACGCTGTGCTTTCTCCGCAGGCTGTACTCAA
GAGTGAAAAATTATCTTGCATCCACCCTCTCGCTGAACAAGTCATAGTGATAACACACTCTGGCCGAAAA
GGGCGTTATGCCGTGGAACCATACCATGGTAAAGTAGTGGTGCCAGAGGGACATGCAATACCCGTCCAGG
ACTTTCAAGCTCTGAGTGAAAGTGCCACCATTGTGTACAACGAACGTGAGTTCGTAAACAGGTACCTGCA
CCATATTGCCACACATGGAGGAGCGCTGAACACTGATGAAGAATATTACAAAACTGTCAAGCCCAGCGAG
CACGACGGCGAATACCTGTACGACATCGACAGGAAACAGTGCGTCAAGAAAGAACTAGTCACTGGGCTAG
GGCTCACAGGCGAGCTGGTGGATCCTCCCTTCCATGAATTCGCCTACGAGAGTCTGAGAACACGACCAGC
CGCTCCTTACCAAGTACCAACCATAGGGGTGTATGGCGTGCCAGGATCAGGCAAGTCTGGCATCATTAAA
AGCGCAGTCACCAAAAAAGATCTAGTGGTGAGCGCCAAGAAAGAAAACTGTGCAGAAATTATAAGGGACG
TCAAGAAAATGAAAGGGCTGGACGTCAATGCCAGAACTGTGGACTCAGTGCTCTTGAATGGATGCAAACA
CCCCGTAGAGACCCTGTATATTGACGAAGCTTTTGCTTGTCATGCAGGTACTCTCAGAGCGCTCATAGCC
ATTATAAGACCTAAAAAGGCAGTGCTCTGCGGGGATCCCAAACAGTGCGGTTTTTTTAACATGATGTGCC
TGAAAGTGCATTTTAACCACGAGATTTGCACACAAGTCTTCCACAAAAGCATCTCTCGCCGTTGCACTAA
ATCTGTGACTTCGGTCGTCTCAACCTTGTTTTACGACAAAAAAATGAGAACGACGAATCCGAAAGAGACT
AAGATTGTGATTGACACTACCGGCAGTACCAAACCTAAGCAGGACGATCTCATTCTCACTTGTTTCAGAG
GGTGGGTGAAGCAGTTGCAAATAGATTACAAAGGCAACGAAATAATGACGGCAGCTGCCTCTCAAGGGCT
GACCCGTAAAGGTGTGTATGCCGTTCGGTACAAGGTGAATGAAAATCCTCTGTACGCACCCACCTCAGAA
CATGTGAACGTCCTACTGACCCGCACGGAGGACCGCATCGTGTGGAAAACACTAGCCGGCGACCCATGGA
TAAAAACACTGACTGCCAAGTACCCTGGGAATTTCACTGCCACGATAGAGGAGTGGCAAGCAGAGCATGA
TGCCATCATGAGGCACATCTTGGAGAGACCGGACCCTACCGACGTCTTCCAGAATAAGGCAAACGTGTGT
TGGGCCAAGGCTTTAGTGCCGGTGCTGAAGACCGCTGGCATAGACATGACCACTGAACAATGGAACACTG
TGGATTATTTTGAAACGGACAAAGCTCACTCAGCAGAGATAGTATTGAACCAACTATGCGTGAGGTTCTT
TGGACTCGATCTGGACTCCGGTCTATTTTCTGCACCCACTGTTCCGTTATCCATTAGGAATAATCACTGG
GATAACTCCCCGTCGCCTAACATGTACGGGCTGAATAAAGAAGTGGTCCGTCAGCTCTCTCGCAGGTACC
CACAACTGCCTCGGGCAGTTGCCACTGGAAGAGTCTATGACATGAACACTGGTACACTGCGCAATTATGA
TCCGCGCATAAACCTAGTACCTGTAAACAGAAGACTGCCTCATGCTTTAGTCCTCCACCATAATGAACAC
CCACAGAGTGACTTTTCTTCATTCGTCAGCAAATTGAAGGGCAGAACTGTCCTGGTGGTCGGGGAAAAGT
TGTCCGTCCCAGGCAAAATGGTTGACTGGTTGTCAGACCGGCCTGAGGCTACCTTCAGAGCTCGGCTGGA
TTTAGGCATCCCAGGTGATGTGCCCAAATATGACATAATATTTGTTAATGTGAGGACCCCATATAAATAC
CATCACTATCAGCAGTGTGAAGACCATGCCATTAAGCTTAGCATGTTGACCAAGAAAGCTTGTCTGCATC
TGAATCCCGGCGGAACCTGTGTCAGCATAGGTTATGGTTACGCTGACAGGGCCAGCGAAAGCATCATTGG
TGCTATAGCGCGGCAGTTCAAGTTTTCCCGGGTATGCAAACCGAAATCCTCACTTGAAGAGACGGAAGTT
CTGTTTGTATTCATTGGGTACGATCGCAAGGCCCGTACGCACAATCCTTACAAGCTTTCATCAACCTTGA
CCAACATTTATACAGGTTCCAGACTCCACGAAGCCGGATGTGCACCCTCATATCATGTGGTGCGAGGGGA
TATTGCCACGGCCACCGAAGGAGTGATTATAAATGCTGCTAACAGCAAAGGACAACCTGGCGGAGGGGTG
TGCGGAGCGCTGTATAAGAAGTTCCCGGAAAGCTTCGATTTACAGCCGATCGAAGTAGGAAAAGCGCGAC
TGGTCAAAGGTGCAGCTAAACATATCATTCATGCCGTAGGACCAAACTTCAACAAAGTTTCGGAGGTTGA
AGGTGACAAACAGTTGGCAGAGGCTTATGAGTCCATCGCTAAGATTGTCAACGATAACAATTACAAGTCA
GTAGCGATTCCACTGTTGTCCACCGGCATCTTTTCCGGGAACAAAGATCGACTAACCCAATCATTGAACC
ATTTGCTGACAGCTTTAGACACCACTGATGCAGATGTAGCCATATACTGCAGGGACAAGAAATGGGAAAT
GACTCTCAAGGAAGCAGTGGCTAGGAGAGAAGCAGTGGAGGAGATATGCATATCCGACGACTCTTCAGTG
ACAGAACCTGATGCAGAGCTGGTGAGGGTGCATCCGAAGAGTTCTTTGGCTGGAAGGAAGGGCTACAGCA
CAAGCGATGGCAAAACTTTCTCATATTTGGAAGGGACCAAGTTTCACCAGGCGGCCAAGGATATAGCAGA
AATTAATGCCATGTGGCCCGTTGCAACGGAGGCCAATGAGCAGGTATGCATGTATATCCTCGGAGAAAGC
ATGAGCAGTATTAGGTCGAAATGCCCCGTCGAAGAGTCGGAAGCCTCCACACCACCTAGCACGCTGCCTT
GCTTGTGCATCCATGCCATGACTCCAGAAAGAGTACAGCGCCTAAAAGCCTCACGTCCAGAACAAATTAC
TGTGTGCTCATCCTTTCCATTGCCGAAGTATAGAATCACTGGTGTGCAGAAGATCCAATGCTCCCAGCCT
ATATTGTTCTCACCGAAAGTGCCTGCGTATATTCATCCAAGGAAGTATCTCGTGGAAACACCACCGGTAG
ACGAGACTCCGGAGCCATCGGCAGAGAACCAATCCACAGAGGGGACACCTGAACAACCACCACTTATAAC
CGAGGATGAGACCAGGACTAGAACGCCTGAGCCGATCATCATCGAAGAGGAAGAAGAGGATAGCATAAGT
TTGCTGTCAGATGGCCCGACCCACCAGGTGCTGCAAGTCGAGGCAGACATTCACGGGCCGCCCTCTGTAT
CTAGCTCATCCTGGTCCATTCCTCATGCATCCGACTTTGATGTGGACAGTTTATCCATACTTGACACCCT
GGAGGGAGCTAGCGTGACCAGCGGGGCAACGTCAGCCGAGACTAACTCTTACTTCGCAAAGAGTATGGAG
TTTCTGGCGCGACCGGTGCCTGCGCCTCGAACAGTATTCAGGAACCCTCCACATCCCGCTCCGCGCACAA
GAACACCGTCACTTGCACCCAGCAGGGCCTGCTCGAGAACCAGCCTAGTTTCCACCCCGCCAGGCGTGAA
TAGGGTGATCACTAGAGAGGAGCTCGAGGCGCTTACCCCGTCACGCACTCCTAGCAGGTCGGTCTCGAGA
ACCAGCCTGGTCTCCAACCCGCCAGGCGTAAATAGGGTGATTACAAGAGAGGAGTTTGAGGCGTTCGTAG
CACAACAACAATGACGGTTTGATGCGGGTGCATACATCTTTTCCTCCGACACCGGTCAAGGGCATTTACA
ACAAAAATCAGTAAGGCAAACGGTGCTATCCGAAGTGGTGTTGGAGAGGACCGAATTGGAGATTTCGTAT
GCCCCGCGCCTCGACCAAGAAAAAGAAGAATTACTACGCAAGAAATTACAGTTAAATCCCACACCTGCTA
ACAGAAGCAGATACCAGTCCAGGAAGGTGGAGAACATGAAAGCCATAACAGCTAGACGTATTCTGCAAGG
CCTAGGGCATTATTTGAAGGCAGAAGGAAAAGTGGAGTGCTACCGAACCCTGCATCCTGTTCCTTTGTAT
TCATCTAGTGTGAACCGTGCCTTCTCAAGCCCCAAGGTCGCAGTGGAAGCCTGTAACGCCATGTTGAAAG
AGAACTTTCCGACTGTGGCTTCTTACTGTATTATTCCAGAGTACGATGCCTATTTGGACATGGTTGACGG
AGCTTCATGCTGCTTAGACACTGCCAGTTTTTGCCCTGCAAAGCTGCGCAGCTTTCCAAAGAAACACTCC
TATTTGGAACCCACAATACGATCGGCAGTGCCTTCAGCGATCCAGAACACGCTCCAGAACGTCCTGGCAG
CTGCCACAAAAAGAAATTGCAATGTCACGCAAATGAGAGAATTGCCCGTATTGGATTCGGCGGCCTTTAA
TGTGGAATGCTTCAAGAAATATGCGTGTAATAATGAATATTGGGAAACGTTTAAAGAAAACCCCATCAGG
CTTACTGAAGAAAACGTGGTAAATTACATTACCAAATTAAAAGGACCAAAAGCTGCTGCTCTTTTTGCGA
AGACACATAATTTGAATATGTTGCAGGACATACCAATGGACAGGTTTGTAATGGACTTAAAGAGAGACGT
GAAAGTGACTCCAGGAACAAAACATACTGAAGAACGGCCCAAGGTACAGGTGATCCAGGCTGCCGATCCG
CTAGCAACAGCGTATCTGTGCGGAATCCACCGAGAGCTGGTTAGGAGATTAAATGCGGTCCTGCTTCCGA
ACATTCATACACTGTTTGATATGTCGGCTGAAGACTTTGACGCTATTATAGCCGAGCACTTCCAGCCTGG
GGATTGTGTTCTGGAAACTGACATCGCGTCGTTTGATAAAAGTGAGGACGACGCCATGGCTCTGACCGCG
TTAATGATTCTGGAAGACTTAGGTGTGGACGCAGAGCTGTTGACGCTGATTGAGGCGGCTTTCGGCGAAA
TTTCATCAATACATTTGCCCACTAAAACTAAATTTAAATTCGGAGCCATGATGAAATCTGGAATGTTCCT
CACACTGTTTGTGAACACAGTCATTAACATTGTAATCGCAAGCAGAGTGTTGAGAGAACGGCTAACCGGA
TCACCATGTGCAGCATTCATTGGAGATGACAATATCGTGAAAGGAGTCAAATCGGACAAATTAATGGCAG
ACAGGTGCGCCACCTGGTTGAATATGGAAGTCAAGATTATAGATGCTGTGGTGGGCGAGAAAGCGCCCTA
TTTCTGTGGAGGGTTTATTTTGTGTGACTCCGTGACCGGCACAGCGTGCCGTGTGGCAGACCCCCTAAAA
AGGCTGTTTAAGCTTGGCAAACCTCTGGCAGCAGACGATGAACATGATGATGACAGGAGAAGGGCATTGC
ATGAAGAGTCAACACGCTGGAACCGAGTGGGTATTCTTTCAGAGCTGTGCAAGGCAGTAGAATCAAGGTA
TGAAACCGTAGGAACTTCCATCATAGTTATGGCCATGACTACTCTAGCTAGCAGTGTTAAATCATTCAGC
TACCTGAGAGGGGCCCCTATAACTCTCTACGGCTAACCTGAATGGACTACGACATAGTCTAGTCCGCCAA
GACAAGTTTGTACAAAAAAGCTGAACGAGAAACGTAAAATGATATAAATATCAATATATTAAATTAGATT
TTGCATAAAAAACAGACTACATAATACTGTAAAACACAACATATCCAGTCACTATGGCGGCCGCATTAGG
CACCCCAGGCTTTACACTTTATGCTTCCGGCTCGTATAATGTGTGGATTTTGAGTTAGGATCCGTCGAGA
TTTTCAGGAGCTAAGGAAGCTAAAATGGAGAAAAAAATCACTGGATATACCACCGTTGATATATCCCAAT
GGCATCGTAAAGAACATTTTGAGGCATTTCAGTCAGTTGCTCAATGTACCTATAACCAGACCGTTCAGCT
GGATATTACGGCCTTTTTAAAGACCGTAAAGAAAAATAAGCACAAGTTTTATCCGGCCTTTATTCACATT
CTTGCCCGCCTGATGAATGCTCATCCGGAATTCCGTATGGCAATGAAAGACGGTGAGCTGGTGATATGGG
ATAGTGTTCACCCTTGTTACACCGTTTTCCATGAGCAAACTGAAACGTTTTCATCGCTCTGGAGTGAATA
CCACGACGATTTCCGGCAGTTTCTACACATATATTCGCAAGATGTGGCGTGTTACGGTGAAAACCTGGCC
TATTTCCCTAAAGGGTTTATTGAGAATATGTTTTTCGTCTCAGCCAATCCCTGGGTGAGTTTCACCAGTT
TTGATTTAAACGTGGCCAATATGGACAACTTCTTCGCCCCCGTTTTCACCATGGGCAAATATTATACGCA
AGGCGACAAGGTGCTGATGCCGCTGGCGATTCAGGTTCATCATGCCGTTTGTGATGGCTTCCATGTCGGC
AGAATGCTTAATGAATTACAACAGTACTGCGATGAGTGGCAGGCGGGGCGTAATCTAGAGGATCCGGCTT
ACTAAAAGCCAGATAACAGTATGCGTATTTGCGCGCTGATTTTTGCGGTATAAGAATATATACTGATATG
TATACCCGAAGTATGTCAAAAAGAGGTATGCTATGAAGCAGCGTATTACAGTGACAGTTGACAGCGACAG
CTATCAGTTGCTCAAGGCATATATGATGTCAATATCTCCGGTCTGGTAAGCACAACCATGCAGAATGAAG
CCCGTCGTCTGCGTGCCGAACGCTGGAAAGCGGAAAATCAGGAAGGGATGGCTGAGGTCGCCCGGTTTAT
TGAAATGAACGGCTCTTTTGCTGACGAGAACAGGGGCTGGTGAAATGCAGTTTAAGGTTTACACCTATAA
AAGAGAGAGCCGTTATCGTCTGTTTGTGGATGTACAGAGTGATATTATTGACACGCCCGGGCGACGGATG
GTGATCCCCCTGGCCAGTGCACGTCTGCTGTCAGATAAAGTCCCCCGTGAACTTTACCCGGTGGTGCATA
TCGGGGATGAAAGCTGGCGCATGATGACCACCGATATGGCCAGTGTGCCGGTCTCCGTTATCGGGGAAGA
AGTGGCTGATCTCAGCCACCGCGAAAATGACATCAAAAACGCCATTAACCTGATGTTCTGGGGAATATAA
ATGTCAGGCTCCCTTATACACAGCCAGTCTGCAGGTCGACCATAGTGACTGGATATGTTGTGTTTTACAG
TATTATGTAGTCTGTTTTTTATGCAAAATCTAATTTAATATATTGATATTTATATCATTTTACGTTTCTC
GTTCAGCTTTCTTGTACAAAGTGGTTTAATTAAGTAACGATACAGCAGCAATTGGCAAGCTGCTTACATA
GAACTCGCGGCGATTGGCATGCCGCTTTAAAATTTTTATTTTATTTTTCTTTTCTTTTCCGAATCGGATT
TTGTTTTTAATATTTCAAAAAAAAAAAAAAAAAAAAAAAAAAAAAAAAAAAAAAAAAAAAAGGAAGAGCG
CGGCCGCCGAGCTCGAATTCGTAATCATGTCATAGCTGTTTCCTGTGTGAAATTGTTATCCGCTCACAAT
TCCACACAACATACGAGCCGGAAGCATAAAGTGTAAAGCCTGGGGTGCCTAATGAGTGAGCTAACTCACA
TTAATTGCGTTGCGCTCACTGCCCGCTTTCCAGTCGGGAAACCTGTCGTGCCAGTCGAGGGGAATTAATT
CTTGAAGACGAAAGGGCCAGGTGGCACTTTTCGGGGAAATGTGCGCGGAACCCCTATTTGTTTATTTTTC
TAAATACATTCAAATATGTATCCGCTCATGAGACAATAACCCTGATAAATGCTTCAATAATATTGAAAAA
GGAAGAGTATGAGTATTCAACATTTCCGTGTCGCCCTTATTCCCTTTTTTGCGGCATTTTGCCTTCCTGT
TTTTGCTCACCCAGAAACGCTGGTGAAAGTAAAAGATGCTGAAGATCAGTTGGGTGCACGAGTGGGTTAC
ATCGAACTGGATCTCAACAGCGGTAAGATCCTTGAGAGTTTTCGCCCCGAAGAACGTTTTCCAATGATGA
GCACTTTTAAAGTTCTGCTATGTGGCGCGGTATTATCCCGTGTTGACGCCGGGCAAGAGCAACTCGGTCG
CCGCATACACTATTCTCAGAATGACTTGGTTGAGTACTCACCAGTCACAGAAAAGCATCTTACGGATGGC
ATGACAGTAAGAGAATTATGCAGTGCTGCCATAACCATGAGTGATAACACTGCGGCCAACTTACTTCTGA
CAACGATCGGAGGACCGAAGGAGCTAACCGCTTTTTTGCACAACATGGGGGATCATGTAACTCGCCTTGA
TCGTTGGGAACCGGAGCTGAATGAAGCCATACCAAACGACGAGCGTGACACCACGATGCCTGTAGCAATG
GCAACAACGTTGCGCAAACTATTAACTGGCGAACTACTTACTCTAGCTTCCCGGCAACAATTAATAGACT
GGATGGAGGCGGATAAAGTTGCAGGACCACTTCTGCGCTCGGCCCTTCCGGCTGGCTGGTTTATTGCTGA
TAAATCTGGAGCCGGTGAGCGTGGGTCTCGCGGTATCATTGCAGCACTGGGGCCAGATGGTAAGCCCTCC
CGTATCGTAGTTATCTACACGACGGGGAGTCAGGCAACTATGGATGAACGAAATAGACAGATCGCTGAGA
TAGGTGCCTCACTGATTAAGCATTGGTAACTGTCAGACCAAGTTTACTCATATATACTTTAGATTGATTT
AAAACTTCATTTTTAATTTAAAAGGATCTAGGTGAAGATCCTTTTTGATAATCTCATGACCAAAATCCCT
TAACGTGAGTTTTCGTTCCACTGAGCGTCAGACCCCGTAGAAAAGATCAAAGGATCTTCTTGAGATCCTT
TTTTTCTGCGCGTAATCTGCTGCTTGCAAACAAAAAAACCACCGCTACCAGCGGTGGTTTGTTTGCCGGA
TCAAGAGCTACCAACTCTTTTTCCGAAGGTAACTGGCTTCAGCAGAGCGCAGATACCAAATACTGTCCTT
CTAGTGTAGCCGTAGTTAGGCCACCACTTCAAGAACTCTGTAGCACCGCCTACATACCTCGCTCTGCTAA
TCCTGTTACCAGTGGCTGCTGCCAGTGGCGATAAGTCGTGTCTTACCGGGTTGGACTCAAGACGATAGTT
ACCGGATAAGGCGCAGCGGTCGGGCTGAACGGGGGGTTCGTGCACACAGCCCAGCTTGGAGCGAACGACC
TACACCAAACTGAGATACCTACAGCGTGAGCTATGAGAAAGCGCCACGCTTCCCGAAGGGAGAAAGGCGG
ACAGGTATCCGGTAAGCGGCAGGGTCGGAACAGGAGAGCGCACGAGGGAGCTTCCAGGGGGAAACGCCTG
GTATCTTTATAGTCCTGTCGGGTTTCGCCACCTCTGACTTGAGCGTCGATTTTTGTGATGCTCGTCAGGG
GGGCGGAGCCTATGGAAAAACGCCAGCAACGCGCTGGCGAAAGGGGGATGTGCTGCAAGGCGATTAAGTT
GGGTAACGCCAGGGTTTTCCCAGTCACGACGTTGTAAAACGACGGCCAGTGCCAAGCTTGCATGCCTGCA
GGTCGACTCTAGAGGATCCCTAATACGACTCACTATAG
